>Addgene plasmid #228155 | SP_B5 | addgene full sequence | sequence record 451643 | Addgene NGS Result
TCGGTCTCATATGAAGGCGTCAGCCGCATTGTTGTGCTTACTGTTGACTGCAGCCGCCTTTAGTCCGCAA
GGACTGGCTGCCCCTTGAGACCAGACCAATAAAAAACGCCCGGCGGCAACCGAGCGTTCTGAACAAATCC
AGATGGAGTTCTGAGGTCATTACTGGATCTATCAACAGGAGTCCAAGCGAGCTCGATATCAAATTACGCC
CCGCCCTGCCACTCATCGCAGTACTGTTGTAATTCATTAAGCATTCTGCCGACATGGAAGCCATCACAAA
CGGCATGATGAACCTGAATCGCCAGCGGCATCAGCACCTTGTCGCCTTGCGTATAATATTTGCCCATGGT
GAAAACGGGGGCGAAGAAGTTGTCCATATTGGCCACGTTTAAATCAAAACTGGTGAAACTCACCCAGGGA
TTGGCTGAAACGAAAAACATATTCTCAATAAACCCTTTAGGGAAATAGGCCAGGTTTTCACCGTAACACG
CCACATCTTGCGAATATATGTGTAGAAACTGCCGGAAATCGTCGTGGTATTCACTCCAGAGCGATGAAAA
CGTTTCAGTTTGCTCATGGAAAACGGTGTAACAAGGGTGAACACTATCCCATATCACCAGCTCACCGTCT
TTCATTGCCATACGAAATTCCGGATGAGCATTCATCAGGCGGGCAAGAATGTGAATAAAGGCCGGATAAA
ACTTGTGCTTATTTTTCTTTACGGTCTTTAAAAAGGCCGTAATATCCAGCTGAACGGTCTGGTTATAGGT
ACATTGAGCAACTGACTGAAATGCCTCAAAATGTTCTTTACGATGCCATTGGGATATATCAACGGTGGTA
TATCCAGTGATTTTTTTCTCCATTTTAGCTTCCTTAGCTCCTGAAAATCTCGATAACTCAAAAAATACGC
CCGGTAGTGATCTTATTTCATTATGGTGAAAGTTGGAACCTCTTACGTGCCCGATCAATCATGACCAAAA
TCCCTTAACGTGAGTTTTCGTTCCACTGAGCGTCAGACCCCGTAGAAAAGATCAAAGGATCTTCTTGAGA
TCCTTTTTTTCTGCGCGTAATCTGCTGCTTGCAAACAAAAAAACCACCGCTACCAGCGGTGGTTTGTTTG
CCGGATCAAGAGCTACCAACTCTTTTTCCGAAGGTAACTGGCTTCAGCAGAGCGCAGATACCAAATACTG
TTCTTCTAGTGTAGCCGTAGTTAGGCCACCACTTCAAGAACTCTGTAGCACCGCCTACATACCTCGCTCT
GCTAATCCTGTTACCAGTGGCTGCTGCCAGTGGCGATAAGTCGTGTCTTACCGGGTTGGACTCAAGACGA
TAGTTACCGGATAAGGCGCAGCGGTCGGGCTGAACGGGGGGTTCGTGCACACAGCCCAGCTTGGAGCGAA
CGACCTACACCGAACTGAGATACCTACAGCGTGAGCTATGAGAAAGCGCCACGCTTCCCGAAGGGAGAAA
GGCGGACAGGTATCCGGTAAGCGGCAGGGTCGGAACAGGAGAGCGCACGAGGGAGCTTCCAGGGGGAAAC
GCCTGGTATCTTTATAGTCCTGTCGGGTTTCGCCACCTCTGACTTGAGCGTCGATTTTTGTGATGCTCGT
CAGGGGGGCGGAGCCTATGGAAAAACGCCAGCAACGCGGCCTTTTTACGGTTCCTGGCCTTTTGCTGGCC
TTTTGCTCACATGTTCTTTCCTGCGTTATCCCCTGATTCTGTGGATAACCGTAG
Features (pLannotate 1.2.2; 5 found; start..end, strand, type, name):
     11..100     +  CDS            CCL2 (fragment): CCL2_HUMAN - Also known as MCP1, SCYA2. Experimental evidence at protein level: Swiss-Prot protein existence level 1. Acts as a ligand for C-C chemokine receptor CCR2 (PubMed:9837883, PubMed:10587439, PubMed:10529171). Signals through binding and activation of CCR2 and induces a strong chemotactic response and mobilization of intracellular calcium ions (PubMed:9837883, PubMed:10587439). Exhibits a chemotactic activity for monocytes and basophils but not neutrophils or eosinophils (PubMed:8627182, PubMed:9792674, PubMed:8195247). May be involved in the recruitment of monocytes into the arterial
     99..133     -  terminator     lambda t0 terminator: minimal transcription terminator from phage lambda (Scholtissek and Grosse, 1987)
    207..863     -  CDS            cat: CAT_ECOLX - Experimental evidence at protein level: Swiss-Prot protein existence level 1. This enzyme is an effector of chloramphenicol resistance in bacteria. From Escherichia coli. This protein is used as a marker in many commonly used cloning vectors, such as pACYC184.
    864..961     -  promoter       cat promoter: promoter of the E. coli cat gene encoding chloramphenicol acetyltransferase
   1045..1633    +  rep_origin     ori: high-copy-number ColE1/pMB1/pBR322/pUC origin of replication
