[The description below was written by a language model from this plasmid's Addgene catalogue record and pLannotate feature annotations shown in this document.]
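Description:
SP_B5 is a small Golden Gate part plasmid (about 1.7 kb) built on the pYTK001 entry vector of the MoClo Yeast Toolkit. It is a storage and donor vector for *E. coli* rather than an expression construct. It replicates from a high-copy ColE1/pUC-type origin and is selected with chloramphenicol through a cat gene driven by its native cat promoter. A minimal lambda t0 terminator lies next to the insert region. No yeast origin, yeast marker or promoter for the insert is annotated, as expected for a plasmid that only supplies a part for later assembly.

The insert encodes the secretion signal peptide of human CCL7 (residues 0–23 of the UniProt entry), codon-optimised for *Saccharomyces cerevisiae*. It is flanked by BsaI sites so that digestion releases it with defined overhangs for combinatorial Golden Gate assembly. The depositor classes it as a "3a*" part, a variant of the toolkit's N-terminal coding position, so it would be joined in frame upstream of a protein of interest within a transcription unit built from other toolkit promoters, coding sequences and terminators. The automated annotation labels the short coding feature as a fragment of CCL2 rather than CCL7. This probably reflects similarity between the leader sequences of these related chemokines, and the catalogue identity of CCL7 should be taken as the intended one.

The plasmid belongs to a signal peptide collection used to direct and optimise recombinant protein secretion in yeast, where candidate leaders are combined and screened at high throughput using a secretion biosensor.
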