Addgene plasmid #228155: SP_B5
Purpose: Plasmid contains the secretion signal peptide sequence of the human CCL7 gene for use in Combinatorial Golden Gate Assembly (BsaI restriction sites).
Depositing lab: Joseph Brock. Depositing organization: Australian National University. Publication: High-throughput optimisation of protein secretion in yeast via an engineered biosensor. Cleaver A, Luo R, Smith OB, Murphy L, Schwessinger B, Brock J. Trends Biotechnol. 2025 Apr;43(4):838-867. doi: 10.1016/j.tibtech.2024.11.010. Epub 2024 Dec 13. PubMed 39674781.
Backbone
  Vector backbone: pYTK001
  Backbone manufacturer: John Dueber, Addgene plasmid #65108
  Vector type: Synthetic Biology
Growth in bacteria
  Bacterial resistance: Chloramphenicol, 25 μg/mL
  Growth temperature: 37°C
  Growth strain: DH5alpha
  Copy number: High Copy
Gene/Insert
  Gene/Insert name: sp_P80098_CCL7_HUMAN:0-23 (alt name: Uniprot: P80098)
  Species: H. sapiens (human)
  Cloning method: Golden Gate
Terms and licenses: Academic/Nonprofit Terms; Industry Terms: Not Available to Industry
Depositor comments: Signal peptides direct recombinant protein secretion in yeast. Codon optimised for expression in S. cerevisiae. This part is designed for use with components from the MoClo Yeast Toolkit (Lee et al. 2015). This insert is a 3a* component, see Williams et al. 2024 for more detail.
How to cite: SP_B5 was a gift from Joseph Brock (Addgene plasmid # 228155 ; http://n2t.net/addgene:228155 ; RRID:Addgene_228155)
